Addgene plasmid #17477: pLenti CMV Puro LUC (w168-1)
Purpose: 3rd gen lentiviral Luciferase expression vector, CMV promoter, Puro
Depositing lab: Eric Campeau & Paul Kaufman. Depositing organization: University of Massachusetts, Worcester. Publication: A versatile viral system for expression and depletion of proteins in mammalian cells. Campeau E, Ruhl VE, Rodier F, Smith CL, Rahmberg BL, Fuss JO, Campisi J, Yaswen P, Cooper PK, Kaufman PD.. PLoS One. 2009 Aug 6;4(8):e6529. 10.1371/journal.pone.0006529 PubMed 19657394.
Backbone
  Vector backbone: p156RRL-sinPPT-CMV-GFP-PRE/Nhe I
  Backbone size w/o insert (bp): 7974
  Vector type: Mammalian Expression, Lentiviral
  Selectable markers: Puromycin
Growth in bacteria
  Bacterial resistance: Ampicillin, 100 μg/mL
  Growth temperature: 37°C
  Growth strain: Stbl3
  Growth instructions: Stbl3, 37oC
  Copy number: High Copy
Gene/Insert
  Gene/Insert name: Firefly Luciferase (alt name: LUC)
  Insert size (bp): 1652
  Cloning method: Restriction Enzyme
  Sequencing primers: 5′ CMVforw
Resource information
  A portion of this plasmid was derived from a plasmid made by: Luciferase gene derived from pGL3 plasmid (Promega)
Terms and licenses: Academic/Nonprofit Terms; Industry Terms: Not Available to Industry
How to cite: pLenti CMV Puro LUC (w168-1) was a gift from Eric Campeau & Paul Kaufman (Addgene plasmid # 17477 ; http://n2t.net/addgene:17477 ; RRID:Addgene_17477)
