[The description below was written by a language model from this plasmid's Addgene catalogue record and the feature table of its GenBank file.]
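Description:
pLenti CMV Puro LUC (w168-1) is a third-generation lentiviral expression plasmid for delivering firefly luciferase into mammalian cells. It is built on the p156RRL-sinPPT-CMV-GFP-PRE backbone, whose name points to a self-inactivating transfer vector carrying a polypurine tract and a post-transcriptional regulatory element, although none of these elements is annotated in the material available here. In bacteria the plasmid is maintained at high copy under ampicillin selection, in a recombination-deficient strain of the kind generally used to keep lentiviral repeat sequences stable. As a third-generation transfer vector it supplies only the packageable genome, so the viral structural and regulatory proteins must be provided from separate helper plasmids to make particles.

The payload is a firefly luciferase coding sequence of about 1.65 kb, derived from a pGL3 reporter plasmid and inserted by restriction cloning downstream of the CMV promoter, which drives strong constitutive expression in many mammalian cell types. A puromycin resistance marker allows selection of stably transduced cells; the record does not state which promoter drives it.

The associated sequence record covers only a 668 bp portion of the plasmid, apparently a sequencing read across the promoter–insert junction. It annotates just a Gateway attB1 recombination site followed by a binding site for a reverse primer near the start of luciferase. The attB1 site suggests a Gateway-derived junction upstream of the reporter, but the rest of the vector cannot be verified from this fragment.

The construct serves to generate stable luciferase-expressing cell populations for bioluminescent readouts, or as a reporter control within its family of lentiviral expression vectors.
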