LOCUS       Exported 668 bp ds-DNA linear SYN 19-MAY-2021
DEFINITION  3rd gen lentiviral Luciferase expression vector, CMV promoter, Puro.
ACCESSION   .
VERSION     .
KEYWORDS    pLenti CMV Puro LUC (w168-1)
SOURCE      synthetic DNA construct
  ORGANISM  synthetic DNA construct
REFERENCE   1 (bases 1 to 668)
  AUTHORS   Campeau E, Ruhl VE, Rodier F, Smith CL, Rahmberg BL, Fuss JO,
            Campisi J, Yaswen P, Cooper PK, Kaufman PD.
  TITLE     A versatile viral system for expression and depletion of proteins in
            mammalian cells.
  JOURNAL   PLoS One. 2009 Aug 6;4(8):e6529.
  PUBMED    19657394
REFERENCE   2 (bases 1 to 668)
  AUTHORS   .
  TITLE     Direct Submission
  JOURNAL   Exported May 19, 2021 from SnapGene Server 1.1.58
            http://www.snapgene.com
FEATURES             Location/Qualifiers
     source          1..668
                     /organism="synthetic DNA construct"
                     /mol_type="other DNA"
     protein_bind    26..50
                     /gene="mutant version of attB"
                     /label=attB1
                     /bound_moiety="BP Clonase(TM)"
                     /note="recombination site for the Gateway(R) BP reaction"
     primer_bind     complement(122..140)
                     /label=LucNrev
                     /note="Firefly luciferase, reverse primer"
ORIGIN
        1 gtgtggtgga attctgcaga tatcaacaag tttgtacaaa aaagcaggct ccaccatgga
       61 agacgccaaa aacataaaga aaggcccggc gccattctat ccgctggaag atggaaccgc
      121 tggagagcaa ctgcataagg ctatgaagag atacgccctg gttcctggaa caattgcttt
      181 tacagatgca catatcgagg tggacatcac ttacgctgag tacttcgaaa tgtccgttcg
      241 gttggcagaa gctatgaaac gatatgggct gaatacaaat cacagaatcg tcgtatgcag
      301 tgaaaactct cttcaattct ttatgccggt gttgggcgcg ttatttatcg gagttgcagt
      361 tgcgcccgcg aacgacattt ataatgaacg tgaattgctc aacagtatgg gcatttcgca
      421 gcctaccgtg gtgttcgttt ccaaaaaggg gttgcaaaaa attttgaacg tgcaaaaaaa
      481 gctcccaatc atccaaaaaa ttattatcat ggattctaaa acggattacc agggatttca
      541 gtcgatgtac acgttcgtca catctcatct acctcccggt tttaatgaat acgattttgt
      601 gccagagtcc ttcgataggg acaagacaat tgcactgatc atgaactcct ctggatctac
      661 tggtctgc
//
