>Addgene plasmid #17477 | pLenti CMV Puro LUC (w168-1) | addgene partial sequence | sequence record 104231 | WPRE-R 5'-CATAGCGTAAAAGGAGCAACA-3'
AATTTTGTAATCCAGAGGTTGATTGTCGAGCGGCCGCCACTGTGCTGGATATCAACCACTTTGTACAAGA
AAGCTGGGTCTAGAATTACACGGCGATCTTTCCGCCCTTCTTGGCCTTTATGAGGATCTCTCTGATTTTT
CTTGCGTCGAGTTTTCCGGTAAGACCTTTCGGTACTTCGTCCACAAACACAACTCCTCCGCGCAACTTTT
TCGCGGTTGTTACTTGACTGGCGACGTAATCCACGATCTCTTTTTCCGTCATCGTCTTTCCGTGCTCCAA
AACAACAACGGCGGCGGGAAGTTCACCGGCGTCATCGTCGGGAAGACCTGCGACACCTGCGTCGAAGATG
TTGGGGTGTTGGAGCAAGATGGATTCCAATTCAGCGGGAGCCACCTGATAGCCTTTGTACTTAATCAGAG
ACTTCAGGCGGTCAACGATGAAGAAGTGTTCGTCTTCGTCCCAGTAAGCTATGTCTCCAGAATGTAGCCA
TCCATCCTTGTCAATCAAGGCGTTGGTCGCTTCCGGATTGTTTACATAACCGGACATAATCATAGGACCT
CTCACACACAGTTCGCCTCTTTGATTAACGCCCAGCGTTTTCCCGGTATCCAGATCCACAACCTTCGCTT
CAAAAAATGGAACAACTTTACCGACCGCGCCCGGTTTATCATCCCCCTCGGGTGTAATCAGAATAGCTGA
TGTAGTCTCAGTGAGCCCATATCCTTGCCTGATACCTGGCAGATGGAACCTCTTGGCAACCGCTTCCCCG
ACTTCCTTAGAGAGGGGAGCGCCACCAGAAGCAATTTCGTGTAAATTAGATAAATCGTATTTGTCAATCA
GAGTGCTTTT
