>Addgene plasmid #17477 | pLenti CMV Puro LUC (w168-1) | addgene partial sequence | sequence record 147585 | biPGK-F  5'-CTGACAATTCCGTGGTGTTGTCGG-3'
CTCGCCTGTGTTGCCACCTGGATTCTGCGCGGGACGTCCTTCTGCTACGTCCCTTCGGCCCTCAATCCAG
CGGACCTTCCTTCCCGCGGCCTGCTGCCGGCTCTGCGGCCTCTTCCGCGTCTTCGCCTTCGCCCTCAGAC
GAGTCGGATCTCCCTTTGGGCCGCCTCCCCGCCTGGAATTCTACCGGGTAGGGGAGGCGCTTTTCCCAAG
GCAGTCTGGAGCATGCGCTTTAGCAGCCCCGCTGGGCACTTGGCGCTACACAAGTGGCCTCTGGCCTCGC
ACACATTCCACATCCACCGGTAGGCGCCAACCGGCTCCGTTCTTTGGTGGCCCCTTCGCGCCACCTTCTA
CTCCTCCCCTAGTCAGGAAGTTCCCCCCCGCCCCGCAGCTCGCGTCGTGCAGGACGTGACAAATGGAAGT
AGCACGTCTCACTAGTCTCGTGCAGATGGACAGCACCGCTGAGCAATGGAAGCGGGTAGGCCTTTGGGGC
AGCGGCCAATAGCAGCTTTGCTCCTTCGCTTTCTGGGCTCAGAGGCTGGGAAGGGGTGGGTCCGGGGGCG
GGCTCAGGGGCGGGCTCAGGGGCGGGGCGGGCGCCCGAAGGTCCTCCGGAGGCCCGGCATTCTGCACGCT
TCAAAAGCGCACGTCTGCCGCGCTGTTCTCCTCTTCCTCATCTCCGGGCCTTTCGACCTGCAGCCCAAGC
TTACCATGACCGAGTACAAGCCCACGGTGCGCCTCGCCACCCGCGACGACGTCCCCAGGGCCGTA
