>Addgene plasmid #17477 | pLenti CMV Puro LUC (w168-1) | addgene partial sequence | sequence record 147586 | JBS21 5'-TCGTAGAAGGGGAGGTTGCG-3'
GGTGGTCGGGCGAGACGCCGACGGTGGCCAGGAACCACGCGGGCTCCTTGGGCCGGTGCGGCGCCAGGAG
GCCTTCCATCTGTTGCTGCGCGGCCAGCCGGGAACCGCTCAACTCGGCCATGCGCGGGCCGATCTCGGCG
AACACCGCCCCCGCTTCGACGCTCTCCGGCGTGGTCCAGACCGCCACCGCGGCGCCGTCGTCCGCGACCC
ACACCTTGCCGATGTCGAGCCCGACGCGCGTGAGGAAGAGTTCTTGCAGCTCGGTGACCCGCTCGATGTG
GCGGTCCGGATCGACGGTGTGGCGCGTGGCGGGGTAGTCGGCGAACGCGGCGGCGAGGGTGCGTACGGCC
CTGGGGACGTCGTCGCGGGTGGCGAGGCGCACCGTGGGCTTGTACTCGGTCATGGTAAGCTTGGGCTGCA
GGTCGAAAGGCCCGGAGATGAGGAAGAGGAGAACAGCGCGGCAGACGTGCGCTTTTGAAGCGTGCAGAAT
GCCGGGCCTCCGGAGGACCTTCGGGCGCCCGCCCCGCCCCTGAGCC
