LOCUS       Exported 9637 bp ds-DNA circular SYN 12-MAY-2021
DEFINITION  3rd gen lentiviral Luciferase expression vector, CMV promoter, Puro.
ACCESSION   .
VERSION     .
KEYWORDS    pLenti CMV Puro LUC (w168-1)
SOURCE      synthetic DNA construct
  ORGANISM  synthetic DNA construct
REFERENCE   1 (bases 1 to 9637)
  AUTHORS   Campeau E, Ruhl VE, Rodier F, Smith CL, Rahmberg BL, Fuss JO,
            Campisi J, Yaswen P, Cooper PK, Kaufman PD.
  TITLE     A versatile viral system for expression and depletion of proteins in
            mammalian cells.
  JOURNAL   PLoS One. 2009 Aug 6;4(8):e6529.
  PUBMED    19657394
REFERENCE   2 (bases 1 to 9637)
  AUTHORS   .
  TITLE     Direct Submission
  JOURNAL   Exported May 12, 2021 from SnapGene Server 1.1.58
            http://www.snapgene.com
FEATURES             Location/Qualifiers
     source          1..9637
                     /organism="synthetic DNA construct"
                     /mol_type="other DNA"
     enhancer        1..304
                     /label=CMV enhancer
                     /note="human cytomegalovirus immediate early enhancer"
     promoter        305..508
                     /label=CMV promoter
                     /note="human cytomegalovirus (CMV) immediate early
                     promoter"
     primer_bind     459..479
                     /label=CMV-F
                     /note="Human CMV immediate early promoter, forward primer"
     primer_bind     505..529
                     /label=LNCX
                     /note="Human CMV promoter, forward primer"
     protein_bind    613..637
                     /gene="mutant version of attB"
                     /label=attB1
                     /bound_moiety="BP Clonase(TM)"
                     /note="recombination site for the Gateway(R) BP reaction"
     CDS             643..2295
                     /codon_start=1
                     /gene="luc+"
                     /product="firefly luciferase"
                     /label=luciferase
                     /note="enhanced luc+ version of the luciferase gene"
                     /translation="MEDAKNIKKGPAPFYPLEDGTAGEQLHKAMKRYALVPGTIAFTDA
                     HIEVDITYAEYFEMSVRLAEAMKRYGLNTNHRIVVCSENSLQFFMPVLGALFIGVAVAP
                     ANDIYNERELLNSMGISQPTVVFVSKKGLQKILNVQKKLPIIQKIIIMDSKTDYQGFQS
                     MYTFVTSHLPPGFNEYDFVPESFDRDKTIALIMNSSGSTGLPKGVALPHRTACVRFSHA
                     RDPIFGNQIIPDTAILSVVPFHHGFGMFTTLGYLICGFRVVLMYRFEEELFLRSLQDYK
                     IQSALLVPTLFSFFAKSTLIDKYDLSNLHEIASGGAPLSKEVGEAVAKRFHLPGIRQGY
                     GLTETTSAILITPEGDDKPGAVGKVVPFFEAKVVDLDTGKTLGVNQRGELCVRGPMIMS
                     GYVNNPEATNALIDKDGWLHSGDIAYWDEDEHFFIVDRLKSLIKYKGYQVAPAELESIL
                     LQHPNIFDAGVAGLPDDDAGELPAAVVVLEHGKTMTEKEIVDYVASQVTTAKKLRGGVV
                     FVDEVPKGLTGKLDARKIREILIKAKKGGKIAV"
     primer_bind     complement(709..727)
                     /label=LucNrev
                     /note="Firefly luciferase, reverse primer"
     protein_bind    complement(2302..2326)
                     /gene="mutant version of attB"
                     /label=attB2
                     /bound_moiety="BP Clonase(TM)"
                     /note="recombination site for the Gateway(R) BP reaction"
     misc_feature    2357..2945
                     /label=WPRE
                     /note="woodchuck hepatitis virus posttranscriptional
                     regulatory element"
     primer_bind     complement(2410..2430)
                     /label=WPRE-R
                     /note="WPRE, reverse primer"
     CDS             complement(2828..2839)
                     /codon_start=1
                     /product="Factor Xa recognition and cleavage site"
                     /label=Factor Xa site
                     /translation="IEGR"
     promoter        2959..3458
                     /label=PGK promoter
                     /note="mouse phosphoglycerate kinase 1 promoter"
     primer_bind     complement(2994..3017)
                     /label=MSCV-rev
                     /note="Murine stem cell virus, reverse primer"
     primer_bind     3391..3410
                     /label=mPGK-F
                     /note="Mouse PGK promoter, forward primer"
     CDS             3479..4078
                     /codon_start=1
                     /gene="pac from Streptomyces alboniger"
                     /product="puromycin N-acetyltransferase"
                     /label=PuroR
                     /note="confers resistance to puromycin"
                     /translation="MTEYKPTVRLATRDDVPRAVRTLAAAFADYPATRHTVDPDRHIER
                     VTELQELFLTRVGLDIGKVWVADDGAAVAVWTTPESVEAGAVFAEIGPRMAELSGSRLA
                     AQQQMEGLLAPHRPKEPAWFLATVGVSPDHQGKGLGSAVVLPGVEAAERAGVPAFLETS
                     APRNLPFYERLGFTVTADVEVPEGPRTWCMTRKPGA"
     primer_bind     complement(3479..3498)
                     /label=Puro-R
                     /note="Puromycin resistance gene, reverse primer. Also
                     called puro-variant-R"
     primer_bind     3975..3995
                     /label=Puro-F
                     /note="Puromycin resistance gene, forward primer"
     LTR             4216..4449
                     /label=3' LTR (Delta-U3)
                     /note="self-inactivating 3' long terminal repeat (LTR) from
                     HIV-1"
     polyA_signal    4521..4642
                     /label=SV40 poly(A) signal
                     /note="SV40 polyadenylation signal"
     primer_bind     complement(4558..4577)
                     /label=SV40pA-R
                     /note="SV40 polyA, reverse primer"
     primer_bind     4612..4631
                     /label=EBV-rev
                     /note="SV40 polyA terminator, reverse primer"
     rep_origin      4682..4817
                     /label=SV40 ori
                     /note="SV40 origin of replication"
     primer_bind     4744..4763
                     /label=SV40pro-F
                     /note="SV40 promoter/origin, forward primer"
     primer_bind     complement(4837..4856)
                     /label=T7
                     /note="T7 promoter, forward primer"
     promoter        complement(4838..4856)
                     /label=T7 promoter
                     /note="promoter for bacteriophage T7 RNA polymerase"
     primer_bind     complement(4866..4883)
                     /label=M13 Forward
                     /note="In lacZ gene. Also called M13-F20 or M13 (-21)
                     Forward"
     primer_bind     complement(4866..4882)
                     /label=M13 fwd
                     /note="common sequencing primer, one of multiple similar
                     variants"
     primer_bind     complement(4875..4897)
                     /label=M13/pUC Forward
                     /note="In lacZ gene"
     rep_origin      5024..5479
                     /direction=RIGHT
                     /label=f1 ori
                     /note="f1 bacteriophage origin of replication; arrow
                     indicates direction of (+) strand synthesis"
     primer_bind     complement(5111..5130)
                     /label=F1ori-R
                     /note="F1 origin, reverse primer"
     primer_bind     5321..5342
                     /label=F1ori-F
                     /note="F1 origin, forward primer"
     promoter        5505..5609
                     /gene="bla"
                     /label=AmpR promoter
     CDS             5610..6470
                     /codon_start=1
                     /gene="bla"
                     /product="beta-lactamase"
                     /label=AmpR
                     /note="confers resistance to ampicillin, carbenicillin, and
                     related antibiotics"
                     /translation="MSIQHFRVALIPFFAAFCLPVFAHPETLVKVKDAEDQLGARVGYI
                     ELDLNSGKILESFRPEERFPMMSTFKVLLCGAVLSRIDAGQEQLGRRIHYSQNDLVEYS
                     PVTEKHLTDGMTVRELCSAAITMSDNTAANLLLTTIGGPKELTAFLHNMGDHVTRLDRW
                     EPELNEAIPNDERDTTMPVAMATTLRKLLTGELLTLASRQQLIDWMEADKVAGPLLRSA
                     LPAGWFIADKSGAGERGSRGIIAALGPDGKPSRIVVIYTTGSQATMDERNRQIAEIGAS
                     LIKHW"
     primer_bind     complement(5828..5847)
                     /label=Amp-R
                     /note="Ampicillin resistance gene, reverse primer"
     rep_origin      6641..7229
                     /direction=RIGHT
                     /label=ori
                     /note="high-copy-number ColE1/pMB1/pBR322/pUC origin of
                     replication"
     primer_bind     7130..7149
                     /label=pBR322ori-F
                     /note="pBR322 origin, forward primer"
     primer_bind     7383..7400
                     /label=L4440
                     /note="L4440 vector, forward primer"
     protein_bind    7517..7538
                     /label=CAP binding site
                     /bound_moiety="E. coli catabolite activator protein"
                     /note="CAP binding activates transcription in the presence
                     of cAMP."
     promoter        7553..7583
                     /label=lac promoter
                     /note="promoter for the E. coli lac operon"
     protein_bind    7591..7607
                     /label=lac operator
                     /bound_moiety="lac repressor encoded by lacI"
                     /note="The lac repressor binds to the lac operator to
                     inhibit transcription in E. coli. This inhibition can be
                     relieved by adding lactose or
                     isopropyl-beta-D-thiogalactopyranoside (IPTG)."
     primer_bind     7596..7618
                     /label=M13/pUC Reverse
                     /note="In lacZ gene"
     primer_bind     7615..7631
                     /label=M13 rev
                     /note="common sequencing primer, one of multiple similar
                     variants"
     primer_bind     7615..7631
                     /label=M13 Reverse
                     /note="In lacZ gene. Also called M13-rev"
     primer_bind     7650..7670
                     /label=T3
                     /note="T3 promoter, forward primer"
     promoter        7652..7670
                     /label=T3 promoter
                     /note="promoter for bacteriophage T3 RNA polymerase"
     promoter        7698..7924
                     /label=RSV promoter
                     /note="Rous sarcoma virus enhancer/promoter"
     LTR             7925..8105
                     /label=5' LTR (truncated)
                     /note="truncated 5' long terminal repeat (LTR) from HIV-1"
     misc_feature    8152..8277
                     /label=HIV-1 Psi
                     /note="packaging signal of human immunodeficiency virus
                     type 1"
     misc_feature    8770..9003
                     /label=RRE
                     /note="The Rev response element (RRE) of HIV-1 allows for
                     Rev-dependent mRNA export from the nucleus to the
                     cytoplasm."
     CDS             9188..9232
                     /codon_start=1
                     /product="antigenic peptide corresponding to amino acids
                     655 to 669 of the HIV envelope protein gp41 (Lutje Hulsik
                     et al., 2013)"
                     /label=gp41 peptide
                     /note="recognized by the 2H10 single-chain llama nanobody"
                     /translation="KNEQELLELDKWASL"
     misc_feature    9499..9615
                     /label=cPPT/CTS
                     /note="central polypurine tract and central termination
                     sequence of HIV-1"
ORIGIN
        1 cgttacataa cttacggtaa atggcccgcc tggctgaccg cccaacgacc cccgcccatt
       61 gacgtcaata atgacgtatg ttcccatagt aacgccaata gggactttcc attgacgtca
      121 atgggtggag tatttacggt aaactgccca cttggcagta catcaagtgt atcatatgcc
      181 aagtacgccc cctattgacg tcaatgacgg taaatggccc gcctggcatt atgcccagta
      241 catgacctta tgggactttc ctacttggca gtacatctac gtattagtca tcgctattac
      301 catggtgatg cggttttggc agtacatcaa tgggcgtgga tagcggtttg actcacgggg
      361 atttccaagt ctccacccca ttgacgtcaa tgggagtttg ttttggcacc aaaatcaacg
      421 ggactttcca aaatgtcgta acaactccgc cccattgacg caaatgggcg gtaggcgtgt
      481 acggtgggag gtctatataa gcagagctcg tttagtgaac cgtcagatcg cctggagacg
      541 ccatccacgc tgttttgacc tccatagaag acaccgactc tagtccagtg tggtggaatt
      601 ctgcagatat caacaagttt gtacaaaaaa gcaggctcca ccatggaaga cgccaaaaac
      661 ataaagaaag gcccggcgcc attctatccg ctggaagatg gaaccgctgg agagcaactg
      721 cataaggcta tgaagagata cgccctggtt cctggaacaa ttgcttttac agatgcacat
      781 atcgaggtgg acatcactta cgctgagtac ttcgaaatgt ccgttcggtt ggcagaagct
      841 atgaaacgat atgggctgaa tacaaatcac agaatcgtcg tatgcagtga aaactctctt
      901 caattcttta tgccggtgtt gggcgcgtta tttatcggag ttgcagttgc gcccgcgaac
      961 gacatttata atgaacgtga attgctcaac agtatgggca tttcgcagcc taccgtggtg
     1021 ttcgtttcca aaaaggggtt gcaaaaaatt ttgaacgtgc aaaaaaagct cccaatcatc
     1081 caaaaaatta ttatcatgga ttctaaaacg gattaccagg gatttcagtc gatgtacacg
     1141 ttcgtcacat ctcatctacc tcccggtttt aatgaatacg attttgtgcc agagtccttc
     1201 gatagggaca agacaattgc actgatcatg aactcctctg gatctactgg tctgcctaaa
     1261 ggtgtcgctc tgcctcatag aactgcctgc gtgagattct cgcatgccag agatcctatt
     1321 tttggcaatc aaatcattcc ggatactgcg attttaagtg ttgttccatt ccatcacggt
     1381 tttggaatgt ttactacact cggatatttg atatgtggat ttcgagtcgt cttaatgtat
     1441 agatttgaag aagagctgtt tctgaggagc cttcaggatt acaagattca aagtgcgctg
     1501 ctggtgccaa ccctattctc cttcttcgcc aaaagcactc tgattgacaa atacgattta
     1561 tctaatttac acgaaattgc ttctggtggc gctcccctct ctaaggaagt cggggaagcg
     1621 gttgccaaga ggttccatct gccaggtatc aggcaaggat atgggctcac tgagactaca
     1681 tcagctattc tgattacacc cgagggggat gataaaccgg gcgcggtcgg taaagttgtt
     1741 ccattttttg aagcgaaggt tgtggatctg gataccggga aaacgctggg cgttaatcaa
     1801 agaggcgaac tgtgtgtgag aggtcctatg attatgtccg gttatgtaaa caatccggaa
     1861 gcgaccaacg ccttgattga caaggatgga tggctacatt ctggagacat agcttactgg
     1921 gacgaagacg aacacttctt catcgttgac cgcctgaagt ctctgattaa gtacaaaggc
     1981 tatcaggtgg ctcccgctga attggaatcc atcttgctcc aacaccccaa catcttcgac
     2041 gcaggtgtcg caggtcttcc cgacgatgac gccggtgaac ttcccgccgc cgttgttgtt
     2101 ttggagcacg gaaagacgat gacggaaaaa gagatcgtgg attacgtcgc cagtcaagta
     2161 acaaccgcga aaaagttgcg cggaggagtt gtgtttgtgg acgaagtacc gaaaggtctt
     2221 accggaaaac tcgacgcaag aaaaatcaga gagatcctca taaaggccaa gaagggcgga
     2281 aagatcgccg tgtaattcta gacccagctt tcttgtacaa agtggttgat atccagcaca
     2341 gtggcggccg ctcgacaatc aacctctgga ttacaaaatt tgtgaaagat tgactggtat
     2401 tcttaactat gttgctcctt ttacgctatg tggatacgct gctttaatgc ctttgtatca
     2461 tgctattgct tcccgtatgg ctttcatttt ctcctccttg tataaatcct ggttgctgtc
     2521 tctttatgag gagttgtggc ccgttgtcag gcaacgtggc gtggtgtgca ctgtgtttgc
     2581 tgacgcaacc cccactggtt ggggcattgc caccacctgt cagctccttt ccgggacttt
     2641 cgctttcccc ctccctattg ccacggcgga actcatcgcc gcctgccttg cccgctgctg
     2701 gacaggggct cggctgttgg gcactgacaa ttccgtggtg ttgtcgggga agctgacgtc
     2761 ctttccatgg ctgctcgcct gtgttgccac ctggattctg cgcgggacgt ccttctgcta
     2821 cgtcccttcg gccctcaatc cagcggacct tccttcccgc ggcctgctgc cggctctgcg
     2881 gcctcttccg cgtcttcgcc ttcgccctca gacgagtcgg atctcccttt gggccgcctc
     2941 cccgcctgga attctaccgg gtaggggagg cgcttttccc aaggcagtct ggagcatgcg
     3001 ctttagcagc cccgctgggc acttggcgct acacaagtgg cctctggcct cgcacacatt
     3061 ccacatccac cggtaggcgc caaccggctc cgttctttgg tggccccttc gcgccacctt
     3121 ctactcctcc cctagtcagg aagttccccc ccgccccgca gctcgcgtcg tgcaggacgt
     3181 gacaaatgga agtagcacgt ctcactagtc tcgtgcagat ggacagcacc gctgagcaat
     3241 ggaagcgggt aggcctttgg ggcagcggcc aatagcagct ttgctccttc gctttctggg
     3301 ctcagaggct gggaaggggt gggtccgggg gcgggctcag gggcgggctc aggggcgggg
     3361 cgggcgcccg aaggtcctcc ggaggcccgg cattctgcac gcttcaaaag cgcacgtctg
     3421 ccgcgctgtt ctcctcttcc tcatctccgg gcctttcgac ctgcagccca agcttaccat
     3481 gaccgagtac aagcccacgg tgcgcctcgc cacccgcgac gacgtcccca gggccgtacg
     3541 caccctcgcc gccgcgttcg ccgactaccc cgccacgcgc cacaccgtcg atccggaccg
     3601 ccacatcgag cgggtcaccg agctgcaaga actcttcctc acgcgcgtcg ggctcgacat
     3661 cggcaaggtg tgggtcgcgg acgacggcgc cgcggtggcg gtctggacca cgccggagag
     3721 cgtcgaagcg ggggcggtgt tcgccgagat cggcccgcgc atggccgagt tgagcggttc
     3781 ccggctggcc gcgcagcaac agatggaagg cctcctggcg ccgcaccggc ccaaggagcc
     3841 cgcgtggttc ctggccaccg tcggcgtctc gcccgaccac cagggcaagg gtctgggcag
     3901 cgccgtcgtg ctccccggag tggaggcggc cgagcgcgcc ggggtgcccg ccttcctgga
     3961 gacctccgcg ccccgcaacc tccccttcta cgagcggctc ggcttcaccg tcaccgccga
     4021 cgtcgaggtg cccgaaggac cgcgcacctg gtgcatgacc cgcaagcccg gtgcctgacg
     4081 cccgccccac gacccgcagc gcccgaccga aaggagcgca cgaccccatg catctcgagg
     4141 gcccggtacc tttaagacca atgacttaca aggcagctgt agatcttagc cactttttaa
     4201 aagaaaaggg gggactggaa gggctagctc actcccaacg aagacaagat ctgctttttg
     4261 cttgtactgg gtctctctgg ttagaccaga tctgagcctg ggagctctct ggctaactag
     4321 ggaacccact gcttaagcct caataaagct tgccttgagt gcttcaagta gtgtgtgccc
     4381 gtctgttgtg tgactctggt aactagagat ccctcagacc cttttagtca gtgtggaaaa
     4441 tctctagcag tagtagttca tgtcatctta ttattcagta tttataactt gcaaagaaat
     4501 gaatatcaga gagtgagagg aacttgttta ttgcagctta taatggttac aaataaagca
     4561 atagcatcac aaatttcaca aataaagcat ttttttcact gcattctagt tgtggtttgt
     4621 ccaaactcat caatgtatct tatcatgtct ggctctagct atcccgcccc taactccgcc
     4681 catcccgccc ctaactccgc ccagttccgc ccattctccg ccccatggct gactaatttt
     4741 ttttatttat gcagaggccg aggccgcctc ggcctctgag ctattccaga agtagtgagg
     4801 aggctttttt ggaggcctag ggacgtaccc aattcgccct atagtgagtc gtattacgcg
     4861 cgctcactgg ccgtcgtttt acaacgtcgt gactgggaaa accctggcgt tacccaactt
     4921 aatcgccttg cagcacatcc ccctttcgcc agctggcgta atagcgaaga ggcccgcacc
     4981 gatcgccctt cccaacagtt gcgcagcctg aatggcgaat gggnnnnnnn nnnnnnnnnn
     5041 nnnnnnnnnn nnnnnnnnnn nnnnnnnnnn nnnnnnnnnn nnnnnnnnnn nnnnnnnnnn
     5101 nnnnnnnnnn nnnnnnnnnn nnnnnnnnnn nnnnnnnnnn nnnnnnncnn nnnnnnnnnn
     5161 nnnnnnnnnn nnnnnnnnnn nnnnnnnnnn nnnnnnnnnn nnnnnnnnnn nnnnnnnnnn
     5221 nnnnnnnnnn nnnnnnnnna nnnnnnnnnn nnnnnnnnnn nnnnnnnnnn nnnnnnnnnn
     5281 nnnnnnnnnc ctttgacgtt ggagtccacg ttctttaata gtggactctt gttccaaact
     5341 ggaacaacac tcaaccctat ctcggtctat tcttttgatt tataagggat tttgccgatt
     5401 tcggcctatt ggttaaaaaa tgagctgatt taacaaaaat ttaacgcgaa ttttaacaaa
     5461 atattaacgc ttacaattta ggtggcactt ttcggggaaa tgtgcgcgga acccctattt
     5521 gtttattttt ctaaatacat tcaaatatgt atccgctcat gagacaataa ccctgataaa
     5581 tgcttcaata atattgaaaa aggaagagta tgagtattca acatttccgt gtcgccctta
     5641 ttcccttttt tgcggcattt tgccttcctg tttttgctca cccagaaacg ctggtgaaag
     5701 taaaagatgc tgaagatcag ttgggtgcac gagtgggtta catcgaactg gatctcaaca
     5761 gcggtaagat ccttgagagt tttcgccccg aagaacgttt tccaatgatg agcactttta
     5821 aagttctgct atgtggcgcg gtattatccc gtattgacgc cgggcaagag caactcggtc
     5881 gccgcataca ctattctcag aatgacttgg ttgagtactc accagtcaca gaaaagcatc
     5941 ttacggatgg catgacagta agagaattat gcagtgctgc cataaccatg agtgataaca
     6001 ctgcggccaa cttacttctg acaacgatcg gaggaccgaa ggagctaacc gcttttttgc
     6061 acaacatggg ggatcatgta actcgccttg atcgttggga accggagctg aatgaagcca
     6121 taccaaacga cgagcgtgac accacgatgc ctgtagcaat ggcaacaacg ttgcgcaaac
     6181 tattaactgg cgaactactt actctagctt cccggcaaca attaatagac tggatggagg
     6241 cggataaagt tgcaggacca cttctgcgct cggcccttcc ggctggctgg tttattgctg
     6301 ataaatctgg agccggtgag cgtgggtctc gcggtatcat tgcagcactg gggccagatg
     6361 gtaagccctc ccgtatcgta gttatctaca cgacggggag tcaggcaact atggatgaac
     6421 gaaatagaca gatcgctgag ataggtgcct cactgattaa gcattggtaa ctgtcagacc
     6481 aagtttactc atatatactt tagattgatt taaaacttca tttttaattt aaaaggatct
     6541 aggtgaagat cctttttgat aatctcatga ccaaaatccc ttaacgtgag ttttcgttcc
     6601 actgagcgtc agaccccgta gaaaagatca aaggatcttc ttgagatcct ttttttctgc
     6661 gcgtaatctg ctgcttgcaa acaaaaaaac caccgctacc agcggtggtt tgtttgccgg
     6721 atcaagagct accaactctt tttccgaagg taactggctt cagcagagcg cagataccaa
     6781 atactgttct tctagtgtag ccgtagttag gccaccactt caagaactct gtagcaccgc
     6841 ctacatacct cgctctgcta atcctgttac cagtggctgc tgccagtggc gataagtcgt
     6901 gtcttaccgg gttggactca agacgatagt taccggataa ggcgcagcgg tcgggctgaa
     6961 cggggggttc gtgcacacag cccagcttgg agcgaacgac ctacaccgaa ctgagatacc
     7021 tacagcgtga gctatgagaa agcgccacgc ttcccgaagg gagaaaggcg gacaggtatc
     7081 cggtaagcgg cagggtcgga acaggagagc gcacgaggga gcttccaggg ggaaacgcct
     7141 ggtatcttta tagtcctgtc gggtttcgcc acctctgact tgagcgtcga tttttgtgat
     7201 gctcgtcagg ggggcggagc ctatggaaaa acgccagcaa cgcggccttt ttacggttcc
     7261 tggccttttg ctggcctttt gctcacatgt tctttcctgc gttatcccct gattctgtgg
     7321 ataaccgtat taccgccttt gagtgagctg ataccgctcg ccgcagccga acgaccgagc
     7381 gcagcgagtc agtgagcgag gaagcggaag agcgcccaat acgcaaaccg cctctccccg
     7441 cgcgttggcc gattcattaa tgcagctggc acgacaggtt tcccgactgg aaagcgggca
     7501 gtgagcgcaa cgcaattaat gtgagttagc tcactcatta ggcaccccag gctttacact
     7561 ttatgcttcc ggctcgtatg ttgtgtggaa ttgtgagcgg ataacaattt cacacaggaa
     7621 acagctatga ccatgattac gccaagcgcg caattaaccc tcactaaagg gaacaaaagc
     7681 tggagctgca agcttaatgt agtcttatgc aatactcttg tagtcttgca acatggtaac
     7741 gatgagttag caacatgcct tacaaggaga gaaaaagcac cgtgcatgcc gattggtgga
     7801 agtaaggtgg tacgatcgtg ccttattagg aaggcaacag acgggtctga catggattgg
     7861 acgaaccact gaattgccgc attgcagaga tattgtattt aagtgcctag ctcgatacat
     7921 aaacgggtct ctctggttag accagatctg agcctgggag ctctctggct aactagggaa
     7981 cccactgctt aagcctcaat aaagcttgcc ttgagtgctt caagtagtgt gtgcccgtct
     8041 gttgtgtgac tctggtaact agagatccct cagacccttt tagtcagtgt ggaaaatctc
     8101 tagcagtggc gcccgaacag ggacttgaaa gcgaaaggga aaccagagga gctctctcga
     8161 cgcaggactc ggcttgctga agcgcgcacg gcaagaggcg aggggcggcg actggtgagt
     8221 acgccaaaaa ttttgactag cggaggctag aaggagagag atgggtgcga gagcgtcagt
     8281 attaagcggg ggagaattag atcgcgatgg gaaaaaattc ggttaaggcc agggggaaag
     8341 aaaaaatata aattaaaaca tatagtatgg gcaagcaggg agctagaacg attcgcagtt
     8401 aatcctggcc tgttagaaac atcagaaggc tgtagacaaa tactgggaca gctacaacca
     8461 tcccttcaga caggatcaga agaacttaga tcattatata atacagtagc aaccctctat
     8521 tgtgtgcatc aaaggataga gataaaagac accaaggaag ctttagacaa gatagaggaa
     8581 gagcaaaaca aaagtaagac caccgcacag caagcggccg ctgatcttca gacctggagg
     8641 aggagatatg agggacaatt ggagaagtga attatataaa tataaagtag taaaaattga
     8701 accattagga gtagcaccca ccaaggcaaa gagaagagtg gtgcagagag aaaaaagagc
     8761 agtgggaata ggagctttgt tccttgggtt cttgggagca gcaggaagca ctatgggcgc
     8821 agcgtcaatg acgctgacgg tacaggccag acaattattg tctggtatag tgcagcagca
     8881 gaacaatttg ctgagggcta ttgaggcgca acagcatctg ttgcaactca cagtctgggg
     8941 catcaagcag ctccaggcaa gaatcctggc tgtggaaaga tacctaaagg atcaacagct
     9001 cctggggatt tggggttgct ctggaaaact catttgcacc actgctgtgc cttggaatgc
     9061 tagttggagt aataaatctc tggaacagat ttggaatcac acgacctgga tggagtggga
     9121 cagagaaatt aacaattaca caagcttaat acactcctta attgaagaat cgcaaaacca
     9181 gcaagaaaag aatgaacaag aattattgga attagataaa tgggcaagtt tgtggaattg
     9241 gtttaacata acaaattggc tgtggtatat aaaattattc ataatgatag taggaggctt
     9301 ggtaggttta agaatagttt ttgctgtact ttctatagtg aatagagtta ggcagggata
     9361 ttcaccatta tcgtttcaga cccacctccc aaccccgagg ggacccgaca ggcccgaagg
     9421 aatagaagaa gaaggtggag agagagacag agacagatcc attcgattag tgaacggatc
     9481 tcgacggtat cggttaactt ttaaaagaaa aggggggatt ggggggtaca gtgcagggga
     9541 aagaatagta gacataatag caacagacat acaaactaaa gaattacaaa aacaaattac
     9601 aaaattcaaa attttatcga taagcttggg agttccg
//
